Addgene plasmid #34561: pWarf(-)
Depositing lab: Jeff Abramson. Depositing organization: University of California, Los Angeles (UCLA). Publication: Bridging the gap: a GFP-based strategy for overexpression and purification of membrane proteins with intra and extracellular C-termini. Hsieh JM, Besserer GM, Madej MG, Bui HQ, Kwon S, Abramson J. Protein Sci. 2010 Apr;19(4):868-80. 10.1002/pro.365 PubMed 20196076.
Backbone
  Vector backbone: pET28a(+)
  Backbone manufacturer: EMD
  Backbone size w/o insert (bp): 5329
  Vector type: Bacterial Expression
Growth in bacteria
  Bacterial resistance: Kanamycin, 50 μg/mL
  Growth temperature: 37°C
  Growth strain: XL1 Blue
  Copy number: High Copy
Gene/Insert
  Gene/Insert name: HRV 3C-GFP-8His
  Insert size (bp): 758
Terms and licenses: Academic/Nonprofit Terms; Industry Terms: Not Available to Industry
How to cite: pWarf(-) was a gift from Jeff Abramson (Addgene plasmid # 34561 ; http://n2t.net/addgene:34561 ; RRID:Addgene_34561)
