[The description below was written by a language model from this plasmid's Addgene catalogue record.]
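Description:
pWarf(-) is a bacterial expression vector built on the pET28a(+) backbone (about 5.3 kb without insert), propagated in E. coli under kanamycin selection and recorded as high copy. No feature table is provided, so the promoter and origin are not listed explicitly. pET28a-type vectors normally drive expression from a T7 promoter under lac operator control, which requires a host supplying T7 RNA polymerase, and the catalogued XL1 Blue strain would serve for cloning and maintenance rather than expression.

The payload is a roughly 760 bp cassette described as HRV 3C-GFP-8His: a human rhinovirus 3C protease recognition site followed by green fluorescent protein and an eight-histidine tag. As the order of the elements suggests, this module is meant to be fused to the C-terminus of a protein of interest cloned upstream. No target gene is present in the plasmid as deposited, so it functions as an empty fusion vector. In such a fusion, GFP fluorescence reports on expression level and folding, the octahistidine tag allows immobilised metal affinity purification, and 3C protease cleavage removes the GFP-His portion afterwards.

The associated publication title places the construct within a GFP-based strategy for overexpressing and purifying membrane proteins whose C-termini lie either inside or outside the cell. The "(-)" in the name implies that it is one member of a vector pair, but the record does not state what distinguishes this version from its counterpart, nor the cloning sites available for inserting a target gene.
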