>Addgene plasmid #34561 | pWarf(-) | depositor partial sequence | sequence record 41145 | polylinker-HRV 3C tag-GFP-8His
AAGAAGGAGACTCGAGATGTTAAGAATTCCGGGTACCTGGATCCTTGGAAGTCTTGTTTCAGGGACCATT
CAGCAAAGGAGAAGACTTTTCACTGGAGTTGTCCCATTCTTGTTGAATTAGATAAACTCACCCTTAAATT
TATTTGCACTACTGGAAAACTACCTGTTCCATGGCCAACACTTGTCACTACTCTGACCTATGGTGTTCAA
TGCTTTTCCCGTTATCCGGATCACATGAAACGGCATGACTTTTTCAAGAGTGCCATGCCCGAAGGTTATG
TACAGGAACGTACTATATCTTTCAAAGATGACGGGAACTACAAGACGCGTGCTGAAGTCAAGTTTGAAGG
TGATACCCTTGTTAATCGTATCGAGTTAAAGGGTATTGATTTTAAAGAAGATGGAAACATTCTCGGACAC
AAACTAGAGTACAACTATAACTCACACAATGTATACATCACGGCAGACAAACAAAAGAATGGAATCAAAG
CTAACTTCAAAATTCGCCACAACATTGAAGATGGTTCCGTTCAACTAGCAGACCATTATCAACAAAATAC
TCCAATTGGCGATGGCCCTGTCCTTTTACCAGACAACCATTACCTGTCGACACAATCTGCCCTTTCGAAA
GATCCCAACGAAAAGCGTGACCACATGGTCCTTCTTGAGTTTGTAACTGCTGCTGGGATTACACATGGCA
TGGATGAGCTCTACAAAAAGCTTGCGGCCCATCATCATCACCACCACCACCACTGA
