>Addgene plasmid #34561 | pWarf(-) | addgene partial sequence | sequence record 42531 | T7-term
GGGCTTGTTAGCAGCCGGATCTCAGTGGTGGTGGTGGTGATGATGATGGGCCGCAAGCTTTTTGTAGAGC
TCATCCATGCCATGTGTAATCCCAGCAGCAGTTACAAACTCAAGAAGGACCATGTGGTCACGCTTTTCGT
TGGGATCTTTCGAAAGGGCAGATTGTGTCGACAGGTAATGGTTGTCTGGTAAAAGGACAGGGCCATCGCC
AATTGGAGTATTTTGTTGATAATGGTCTGCTAGTTGAACGGAACCATCTTCAATGTTGTGGCGAATTTTG
AAGTTAGCTTTGATTCCATTCTTTTGTTTGTCTGCCGTGATGTATACATTGTGTGAGTTATAGTTGTACT
CTAGTTTGTGTCCGAGAATGTTTCCATCTTCTTTAAAATCAATACCCTTTAACTCGATACGATTAACAAG
GGTATCACCTTCAAACTTGACTTCAGCACGCGTCTTGTAGTTCCCGTCATCTTTGAAAGATATAGTACGT
TCCTGTACATAACCTTCGGGCATGGCACTCTTGAAAAAGTCATGCCGTTTCATGTGATCCGGATAACGGG
AAAAGCATTGAACACCATAGGTCAGAGTAGTGACAAGTGTTGGCCATGGAACAGGTAGTTTTCCAGTAGT
GCAAATAAATTTAAGGGTGAGTTTTCCGTATGTAGCATCACCTTCACCCTCTCCACTGACAGAAAATTGT
GCCCATTAACATCACCATCTAATTCAACAAGAATGGGACAACTCCAGTGAAAAGTCTTCCC
